>Addgene plasmid #18758 | GFP-TXNIP | addgene full sequence | sequence record 364703 | Addgene NGS Result
CCTGATTCTGTGGATAACCGTATTACCGCCATGCATTAGTTATTAATAGTAATCAATTACGGGGTCATTA
GTTCATAGCCCATATATGGAGTTCCGCGTTACATAACTTACGGTAAATGGCCCGCCTGGCTGACCGCCCA
ACGACCCCCGCCCATTGACGTCAATAATGACGTATGTTCCCATAGTAACGCCAATAGGGACTTTCCATTG
ACGTCAATGGGTGGAGTATTTACGGTAAACTGCCCACTTGGCAGTACATCAAGTGTATCATATGCCAAGT
ACGCCCCCTATTGACGTCAATGACGGTAAATGGCCCGCCTGGCATTATGCCCAGTACATGACCTTATGGG
ACTTTCCTACTTGGCAGTACATCTACGTATTAGTCATCGCTATTACCATGGTGATGCGGTTTTGGCAGTA
CATCAATGGGCGTGGATAGCGGTTTGACTCACGGGGATTTCCAAGTCTCCACCCCATTGACGTCAATGGG
AGTTTGTTTTGGCACCAAAATCAACGGGACTTTCCAAAATGTCGTAACAACTCCGCCCCATTGACGCAAA
TGGGCGGTAGGCGTGTACGGTGGGAGGTCTATATAAGCAGAGCTGGTTTAGTGAACCGTCAGATCCGCTA
GCCGCCACCATGGTGAGCAAGGGCGAGGAGCTGTTCACCGGGGTGGTGCCCATCCTGGTCGAGCTGGACG
GCGACGTAAACGGCCACAAGTTCAGCGTGTCCGGCGAGGGCGAGGGCGATGCCACCTACGGCAAGCTGAC
CCTGAAGTTCATCTGCACCACCGGCAAGCTGCCCGTGCCCTGGCCCACCCTCGTGACCACCTTGACCTAC
GGCGTGCAGTGCTTCGCCCGCTACCCCGACCACATGAAGCAGCACGACTTCTTCAAGTCCGCCATGCCCG
AAGGCTACGTCCAGGAGCGCACCATCTTCTTCAAGGACGACGGCAACTACAAGACCCGCGCCGAGGTGAA
GTTCGAGGGCGACACCCTGGTGAACCGCATCGAGCTGAAGGGCATCGACTTCAAGGAGGACGGCAACATC
CTGGGGCACAAGCTGGAGTACAACTACAACAGCCACAAGGTCTATATCACCGCCGACAAGCAGAAGAACG
GCATCAAGGTGAACTTCAAGACCCGCCACAACATCGAGGACGGCAGCGTGCAGCTCGCCGACCACTACCA
GCAGAACACCCCCATCGGCGACGGCCCCGTGCTGCTGCCCGACAACCACTACCTGAGCACCCAGTCCGCC
CTGAGCAAAGACCCCAACGAGAAGCGCGATCACATGGTCCTGCTGGAGTTCGTGACCGCCGCCGGGATCA
CTCTCGGCATGGACGAGCTGTACAAGCTCAGATCTCGAGCTCAAGCTTCGAATTCCGTGATGTTCAAGAA
GATCAAGTCTTTTGAGGTGGTCTTCAACGACCCCGAGAAGGTGTACGGCAGCGGGGAGAAGGTGGCCGGA
CGGGTAATAGTGGAAGTGTGTGAAGTTACCCGAGTCAAAGCCGTCAGGATCCTGGCTTGCGGCGTGGCCA
AGGTCCTGTGGATGCAAGGGTCTCAGCAGTGCAAACAGACTTTGGACTACTTGCGCTATGAAGACACACT
TCTCCTAGAAGAGCAGCCTACAGCAGGTGAGAACGAGATGGTGATCATGAGGCCTGGAAACAAATATGAG
TACAAGTTCGGCTTCGAGCTTCCTCAAGGGCCCCTGGGAACATCCTTTAAAGGAAAATATGGTTGCGTAG
ACTACTGGGTGAAGGCTTTTCTCGATCGCCCCAGCCAGCCAACTCAAGAGGCAAAGAAAAACTTCGAAGT
GATGGATCTAGTGGATGTCAATACCCCTGACTTAATGGCACCAGTGTCTGCCAAAAAGGAGAAGAAAGTT
TCCTGCAAGTTCATTCCTGATGGACGTGTGTCAGTCTCTGCTCGAATTGACAGAAAAGGATTCTGTGAAG
GTGATGACATCTCCATCCATGCTGACTTTGAGAACACGTGTTCCCGAATCGTGGTCCCCAAAGCGGCTAT
TGTGGCCCGACACACTTACCTTGCCAATGGCCAGACCAAAGTGTTCACTCAGAAGCTGTCCTCAGTCAGA
GGCAATCACATTATCTCAGGGACTTGCGCATCTTGGCGTGGCAAGAGCCTCAGAGTGCAGAAGATCAGAC
CATCCATCCTGGGCTGCAACATCCTCAAAGTCGAATACTCCTTGCTGATCTACGTCAGTGTCCCTGGCTC
CAAGAAAGTCATCCTTGATCTGCCCCTAGTGATTGGCAGCAGGTCTGGTCTGAGCAGCCGGACATCCAGC
ATGGCCAGCCGGACGAGCTCTGAGATGAGCTGGATAGACCTAAACATCCCAGATACCCCAGAAGCTCCTC
CTTGCTATATGGACATCATTCCTGAAGATCACAGACTAGAGAGCCCCACCACCCCTCTGCTGGATGATGT
GGACGACTCTCAAGACAGCCCTATCTTTATGTACGCCCCTGAGTTCCAGTTCATGCCCCCACCCACTTAC
ACTGAGGTGGATCCGTGCGTCCTTAACAACAACAACAACAACAACGTGCAGTGAGCCTGGTCGACGGTAC
CGCGGGCCCGGGATCCACCGGATCTAGATAACTGATCATAATCAGCCATACCACATTTGTAGAGGTTTTA
CTTGCTTTAAAAAACCTCCCACACCTCCCCCTGAACCTGAAACATAAAATGAATGCAATTGTTGTTGTTA
ACTTGTTTATTGCAGCTTATAATGGTTACAAATAAAGCAATAGCATCACAAATTTCACAAATAAAGCATT
TTTTTCACTGCATTCTAGTTGTGGTTTGTCCAAACTCATCAATGTATCTTAACGCGTAAATTGTAAGCGT
TAATATTTTGTTAAAATTCGCGTTAAATTTTTGTTAAATCAGCTCATTTTTTAACCAATAGGCCGAAATC
GGCAAAATCCCTTATAAATCAAAAGAATAGACCGAGATAGGGT
[37 nt withheld, positions 2984-3020]
AAAGAACGTGGACTCCAACGTCAAAGG
[49 nt withheld, positions 3048-3096]
T
[91 nt withheld, positions 3098-3188]
G
[124 nt withheld, positions 3190-3313]
CAGGTGGCACTTTTCGGGGAAATGTGCGCGGAACCCCTATTTGTTTATTTTTCTAAATACATTCAAATAT
GTATCCGCTCATGAGACAATAACCCTGATAAATGCTTCAATAATATTGAAAAAGGAAGAGTCCTGAGGCG
GAAAGAACCAGCTGTGGAATGTGTGTCAGTTAGGGTGTGGAAAGTCCCCAGGCTCCCCAGCAGGCAGAAG
TATGCAAAGCATGCATCTCAATTAGTCAGCAACCAGGTGTGGAAAGTCCCCAGGCTCCCCAGCAGGCAGA
AGTATGCAAAGCATGCATCTCAATTAGTCAGCAACCATAGTCCCGCCCCTAACTCCGCCCATCCCGCCCC
TAACTCCGCCCAGTTCCGCCCATTCTCCGCCCCATGGCTGACTAATTTTTTTTATTTATGCAGAGGCCGA
GGCCGCCTCGGCCTCTGAGCTATTCCAGAAGTAGTGAGGAGGCTTTTTTGGAGGCCTAGGCTTTTGCAAA
GATCGATCAAGAGACAGGATGAGGATCGTTTCGCATGATTGAACAAGATGGATTGCACGCAGGTTCTCCG
GCCGCTTGGGTGGAGAGGCTATTCGGCTATGACTGGGCACAACAGACAATCGGCTGCTCTGATGCCGCCG
TGTTCCGGCTGTCAGCGCAGGGGCGCCCGGTTCTTTTTGTCAAGACCGACCTGTCCGGTGCCCTGAATGA
ACTGCAAGACGAGGCAGCGCGGCTATCGTGGCTGGCCACGACGGGCGTTCCTTGCGCAGCTGTGCTCGAC
GTTGTCACTGAAGCGGGAAGGGACTGGCTGCTATTGGGCGAAGTGCCGGGGCAGGATCTCCTGTCATCTC
ACCTTGCTCCTGCCGAGAAAGTATCCATCATGGCTGATGCAATGCGGCGGCTGCATACGCTTGATCCGGC
TACCTGCCCATTCGACCACCAAGCGAAACATCGCATCGAGCGAGCACGTACTCGGATGGAAGCCGGTCTT
GTCGATCAGGATGATCTGGACGAAGAGCATCAGGGGCTCGCGCCAGCCGAACTGTTCGCCAGGCTCAAGG
CGAGCATGCCCGACGGCGAGGATCTCGTCGTGACCCATGGCGATGCCTGCTTGCCGAATATCATGGTGGA
AAATGGCCGCTTTTCTGGATTCATCGACTGTGGCCGGCTGGGTGTGGCGGACCGCTATCAGGACATAGCG
TTGGCTACCCGTGATATTGCTGAAGAGCTTGGCGGCGAATGGGCTGACCGCTTCCTCGTGCTTTACGGTA
TCGCCGCTCCCGATTCGCAGCGCATCGCCTTCTATCGCCTTCTTGACGAGTTCTTCTGAGCGGGACTCTG
GGGTTCGAAATGACCGACCAAGCGACGCCCAACCTGCCATCACGAGATTTCGATTCCACCGCCGCCTTCT
ATGAAAGGTTGGGCTTCGGAATCGTTTTCCGGGACGCCGGCTGGATGATCCTCCAGCGCGGGGATCTCAT
GCTGGAGTTCTTCGCCCACCCTAGGGGGAGGCTAACTGAAACACGGAAGGAGACAATACCGGAAGGAACC
CGCGCTATGACGGCAATAAAAAGACAGAATAAAACGCACGGTGTTGGGTCGTTTGTTCATAAACGCGGGG
TTCGGTCCCAGGGCTGGCACTCTGTCGATACCCCACCGAGACCCCATTGGGGCCAATACGCCCGCGTTTC
TTCCTTTTCCCCACCCCACCCCCCAAGTTCGGGTGAAGGCCCAGGGCTCGCAGCCAACGTCGGGGCGGCA
GGCCCTGCCATAGCCTCAGGTTACTCATATATACTTTAGATTGATTTAAAACTTCATTTTTAATTTAAAA
GGATCTAGGTGAAGATCCTTTTTGATAATCTCATGACCAAAATCCCTTAACGTGAGTTTTCGTTCCACTG
AGCGTCAGACCCCGTAGAAAAGATCAAAGGATCTTCTTGAGATCCTTTTTTTCTGCGCGTAATCTGCTGC
TTGCAAACAAAAAAACCACCGCTACCAGCGGTGGTTTGTTTGCCGGATCAAGAGCTACCAACTCTTTTTC
CGAAGGTAACTGGCTTCAGCAGAGCGCAGATACCAAATACTGTTCTTCTAGTGTAGCCGTAGTTAGGCCA
CCACTTCAAGAACTCTGTAGCACCGCCTACATACCTCGCTCTGCTAATCCTGTTACCAGTGGCTGCTGCC
AGTGGCGATAAGTCGTGTCTTACCGGGTTGGACTCAAGACGATAGTTACCGGATAAGGCGCAGCGGTCGG
GCTGAACGGGGGGTTCGTGCACACAGCCCAGCTTGGAGCGAACGACCTACACCGAACTGAGATACCTACA
GCGTGAGCTATGAGAAAGCGCCACGCTTCCCGAAGGGAGAAAGGCGGACAGGTATCCGGTAAGCGGCAGG
GTCGGAACAGGAGAGCGCACGAGGGAGCTTCCAGGGGGAAACGCCTGGTATCTTTATAGTCCTGTCGGGT
TTCGCCACCTCTGACTTGAGCGTCGATTTTTGTGATGCTCGTCAGGGGGGCGGAGCCTATGGAAAAACGC
CAGCAACGCGGCCTTTTTACGGTTCCTGGCCTTTTGCTGGCCTTTTGCTCACATGTTCTTTCCTGCGTTA
TCC
Features (pLannotate 1.2.2; 17 found; start..end, strand, type, name):
      1..29      +  rep_origin     RSF ori (fragment): Plasmids containing the RSF 1030 origin of replication can be propagated in E. coli cells that contain additional plasmids with compatible origins.
     97..400     +  enhancer       CMV enhancer: human cytomegalovirus immediate early enhancer
    401..604     +  promoter       CMV promoter: human cytomegalovirus (CMV) immediate early promoter
    640..1356    +  CDS            Emerald: Emerald is a basic (constitutively fluorescent) green fluorescent protein published in 1998, derived from Aequorea victoria. It is reported to be a very rapidly-maturing weak dimer.
   1357..1385    +  misc_feature   MCS (fragment): multiple cloning site
   1387..2550    +  CDS            Txnip: TXNIP_MOUSE - Also known as Vdup1. Experimental evidence at protein level: Swiss-Prot protein existence level 1. May act as an oxidative stress mediator by inhibiting thioredoxin activity or by limiting its bioavailability. Interacts with COPS5 and restores COPS5-induced suppression of CDKN1B stability, blocking the COPS5-mediated translocation of CDKN1B from the nucleus to the cytoplasm. Inhibits the proteasomal degradation of DDIT4, and thereby contributes to the inhibition of the mammalian target of rapamycin complex 1 (mTORC1) (By similarity). Functions as a transcriptional repressor, poss
   2580..2606    +  misc_feature   MCS (fragment): multiple cloning site
   2623..2707    +  CDS            large T antigen (fragment): large T antigen from SV40 (simian virus 40)
   2730..2851    +  polyA_signal   SV40 poly(A) signal: SV40 polyadenylation signal
   2885..3313    -  rep_origin     f1 ori (sequence partly withheld): f1 bacteriophage origin of replication; arrow indicates direction of (+) strand synthesis
   3340..3444    +  promoter       AmpR promoter: bla
   3446..3803    +  promoter       SV40 promoter: SV40 enhancer and early promoter
   3838..4632    +  CDS            NeoR/KanR: aminoglycoside phosphotransferase from Tn5; aph(3')-II (or nptII); confers resistance to neomycin, kanamycin, and G418 (Geneticin®)
   4653..4805    +  CDS            ble (fragment): BLE_KLEPN - Experimental evidence at protein level: Swiss-Prot protein existence level 1. Binding protein with a strong affinity to the bleomycin family of antibiotics. Binds to CL990; an antimitotic-antibiotic compound. From Klebsiella pneumoniae.
   4864..4911    +  polyA_signal   HSV TK poly(A) signal: herpes simplex virus thymidine kinase polyadenylation signal (Cole and Stacy, 1985)
   5002..5018    -  polyA_signal   bGH poly(A) signal (fragment): bovine growth hormone polyadenylation signal
   5240..5828    +  rep_origin     ori: high-copy-number ColE1/pMB1/pBR322/pUC origin of replication
