[The description below was written by a language model from this plasmid's Addgene catalogue record and pLannotate feature annotations shown in this document.]
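Description:
GFP-TXNIP is a mammalian expression plasmid built on the Clontech pEGFP-C1 backbone, carrying mouse thioredoxin-interacting protein (Txnip, also known as VDUP-1) fused to the C-terminus of a green fluorescent protein. The sequenced construct is about 5.9 kb. It replicates in E. coli through a high-copy ColE1/pUC-type origin and also carries an f1 phage origin for single-stranded DNA production. A single NeoR/KanR (Tn5 aminoglycoside phosphotransferase) gene serves both hosts. A bacterial bla-type promoter drives it for kanamycin selection in bacteria. The SV40 enhancer/early promoter, paired with the HSV TK polyadenylation signal, drives it for G418 selection of stable mammalian transfectants. The short RSF ori, ble, large T antigen and bGH poly(A) fragments in the annotation are partial matches rather than functional parts.

The expression cassette consists of the human CMV immediate-early enhancer and promoter, the GFP open reading frame, a short stretch of multiple cloning site acting as linker, the Txnip coding sequence, and the SV40 poly(A) signal. The automated annotation labels the fluorescent protein as Emerald, whereas the backbone name implies EGFP; these are closely related Aequorea GFP variants, and the record does not settle which one is present. The insert was cloned between EcoRI and SalI sites, and is catalogued at roughly 1.2 kb, consistent with the annotated Txnip CDS.

The plasmid gives strong constitutive expression of N-terminally GFP-tagged Txnip in transfected mammalian cells, so the protein's expression and localisation can be followed by fluorescence. The associated publication identifies txnip as a glucocorticoid-regulated primary response gene involved in glucocorticoid-induced apoptosis, which suggests overexpression studies in that setting.
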