Addgene plasmid #18758: GFP-TXNIP
Depositing lab: Clark Distelhorst. Publication: Thioredoxin-interacting protein (txnip) is a glucocorticoid-regulated primary response gene involved in mediating glucocorticoid-induced apoptosis. Wang Z, Rong YP, Malone MH, Davis MC, Zhong F, Distelhorst CW. Oncogene. 2006 Mar 23. 25(13):1903-13. 10.1038/sj.onc.1209218 PubMed 16301999.
Backbone
  Vector backbone: pEGFP-C1
  Backbone manufacturer: Clontech
  Backbone size w/o insert (bp): 4700
  Vector type: Mammalian Expression
  Selectable markers: Neomycin (select with G418)
Growth in bacteria
  Bacterial resistance: Kanamycin, 50 μg/mL
  Growth temperature: 37°C
  Growth strain: DH5alpha
  Growth instructions: DH5 alpha
  Copy number: Unknown
Gene/Insert
  Gene/Insert name: thioredoxin-interacting protein (alt names: Txnip; VDUP-1)
  Species: M. musculus (mouse)
  Insert size (bp): 1193
  Entrez Gene: Txnip (a.k.a. 1200008J08Rik, Hyplip1, THIF, Tbp-2, VDUP1)
  Tag / fusion protein: GFP (N terminal on backbone)
  Cloning method: Restriction Enzyme; 5′ cloning site EcoRI (unknown if destroyed); 3′ cloning site Sal I (unknown if destroyed)
  Sequencing primers: 5′ CATGGTCCTGCTGGAGTTCGT
Terms and licenses: Academic/Nonprofit Terms; Industry Terms: Not Available to Industry
How to cite: GFP-TXNIP was a gift from Clark Distelhorst (Addgene plasmid # 18758 ; http://n2t.net/addgene:18758 ; RRID:Addgene_18758)
